Addgene plasmid #208017: pBAD-eLACCO2.1
Purpose: Biosensor for extracellular L-lactate
Depositing lab: Robert Campbell. Depositing organization: The University of Tokyo. Publication: Lactate biosensors for spectrally and spatially multiplexed fluorescence imaging. Nasu Y, Aggarwal A, Le GNT, Vo CT, Kambe Y, Wang X, Beinlich FRM, Lee AB, Ram TR, Wang F, Gorzo KA, Kamijo Y, Boisvert M, Nishinami S, Kawamura G, Ozawa T, Toda H, Gordon GR, Ge S, Hirase H, Nedergaard M, Paquet ME, Drobizhev M, Podgorski K, Campbell RE. Nat Commun. 2023 Oct 27;14(1):6598. doi: 10.1038/s41467-023-42230-5. PubMed 37891202.
Backbone
  Vector backbone: pBAD
  Vector type: Bacterial Expression
Growth in bacteria
  Bacterial resistance: Ampicillin, 100 μg/mL
  Growth temperature: 37°C
  Growth strain: DH5alpha
  Copy number: High Copy
Gene/Insert
  Gene/Insert name: eLACCO2.1
  Species: Synthetic
  Cloning method: Restriction Enzyme; 5′ cloning site XhoI (unknown if destroyed); 3′ cloning site HindIII (unknown if destroyed)
Terms and licenses: Academic/Nonprofit Terms; Industry Terms: Not Available to Industry
Depositor comments: A W243Stop was found that discontinues translation downstream of it in araC. Please visit https://doi.org/10.1101/2022.12.27.522013 for bioRxiv preprint.
How to cite: pBAD-eLACCO2.1 was a gift from Robert Campbell (Addgene plasmid # 208017 ; http://n2t.net/addgene:208017 ; RRID:Addgene_208017)
