[The description below was written by a language model from this plasmid's Addgene catalogue record and pLannotate feature annotations shown in this document.]
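Description:
pBAD-eLACCO2.1 is a 5,834-nt bacterial expression plasmid built on the pBAD backbone, carrying the synthetic gene for eLACCO2.1, a genetically encoded fluorescent biosensor for extracellular L-lactate. It replicates in E. coli from a high-copy ColE1/pMB1-type origin. The pBR322 bom region and only a short fragment of rop remain next to the origin, consistent with the high copy number recorded. Selection is by ampicillin through the bla (AmpR) gene under its own promoter.

The sensor coding sequence was cloned between XhoI and HindIII sites downstream of the arabinose-inducible araBAD promoter. Upstream of the insert sits the usual pBAD N-terminal leader. It comprises a short fragment annotated as matching a His-tag-containing composite tag, the T7 gene 10 leader that promotes efficient translation, and an Xpress epitope with an enterokinase cleavage site. These elements would allow affinity purification and detection of the recombinant protein. Within the insert, the automated annotation recognises only a roughly 720-nt GFP-derived segment labelled cEGFP, flanked by unannotated sequence. This pattern fits a fluorescent protein embedded in a lactate-binding domain, although the record does not identify that domain. Transcription ends at the rrnB T1 and T2 terminators, which are preceded by a 5S rRNA segment.

The araC regulator is encoded divergently from the araBAD promoter, as in standard pBAD vectors. The depositor notes a W243Stop mutation in araC that truncates translation of the regulator, and the record does not state how this affects arabinose regulation. The plasmid is suited to producing eLACCO2.1 protein in bacteria, for example for purification and in vitro characterisation of the sensor.
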