Features (pLannotate 1.2.2; 14 found; start..end, strand, type, name):
      1..285     +  promoter       araBAD promoter: araBAD; promoter of the L-arabinose operon of E. coli; the araC regulatory gene is transcribed in the opposite direction (Guzman et al., 1995)
    331..351     +  CDS            capTEV™ (fragment): composite tag for in vivo biotinylation, TEV protease cleavage, and 6xHis tagging
    352..384     +  CDS            T7 tag (gene 10 leader): leader peptide from bacteriophage T7 gene 10 promotes efficient translation in E. coli
    388..411     +  CDS            Xpress™ tag: Xpress™ epitope tag, including an enterokinase recognition and cleavage site
   1012..1731    +  CDS            cEGFP: cEGFP is a basic (constitutively fluorescent) green fluorescent protein published in 2008, derived from Aequorea victoria.
   2286..2401    +  ncRNA          5S rRNA: Accession: RF00001 - 5S ribosomal RNA
   2405..2491    +  terminator     rrnB T1 terminator: Escherichia coli rrnB; transcription terminator T1 from the E. coli rrnB gene
   2583..2610    +  terminator     rrnB T2 terminator: transcription terminator T2 from the E. coli rrnB gene
   2629..2720    +  promoter       AmpR promoter: bla
   2721..3581    +  CDS            AmpR: β-lactamase; bla; confers resistance to ampicillin, carbenicillin, and related antibiotics
   3752..4340    +  rep_origin     ori: high-copy-number ColE1/pMB1/pBR322/pUC origin of replication
   4526..4666    -  misc_feature   bom: basis of mobility region from pBR322
   4768..4808    -  CDS            rop (fragment): Rop protein, which maintains plasmids at low copy number; rop
   4930..5808    -  CDS            araC: L-arabinose regulatory protein; araC
>Addgene plasmid #208017 | pBAD-eLACCO2.1 | addgene full sequence | sequence record 408886 | Addgene NGS Result
AAGAAACCAATTGTCCATATTGCATCAGACATTGCCGTCACTGCGTCTTTTACTGGCTCTTCTCGCTAAC
CAAACCGGTAACCCCGCTTATTAAAAGCATTCTGTAACAAAGCGGGACCAAAGCCATGACAAAAACGCGT
AACAAAAGTGTCTATAATCACGGCAGAAAAGTCCACATTGATTATTTGCACGGCGTCACACTTTGCTATG
CCATAGCATTTTTATCCATAAGATTAGCGGATCCTACCTGACGCTTTTTATCGCAACTCTCTACTGTTTC
TCCATACCCGTTTTTTGGGCTAACAGGAGGAATTAACCATGGGGGGTTCTCATCATCATCATCATCATGG
TATGGCTAGCATGACTGGTGGACAGCAAATGGGTCGGGATCTGTACGACGATGACGATAAGGATCCGAGC
TCGAGAATGTTCTCTCCCTTGGCAGTGGCCCAGGCTCGACGCTATAGGTGGCGCATTCAAACCGCGTGGG
ATGCCGGAACAGTAGGCTACAGTCTGTTCCAAAAGTTTACGGAGCGGGTAAAGGAACTGACGGATGGACA
GCTTGAGGTCCAGCCTTTTCCAGCGAGTGCAGTCGTAGGCACGTTTGATATGTTCGACGCGGTCAAGACT
GGAGTTTTGGACGGAATGAATCCTTTCACGATCTATTGGGCAGGGAGGATGCCGGTTACAGCTTTCCTCT
CCAGCTACGCCCTCGGGTTGGACCGACCTGACCAGTGGGAAACATGGTTTTACTCCCTGGGTGGCCTCGA
CAACGCCCGACGAGCCTTTGCCGAGCAAGGCCTCTTCTACGTGGGACCAGTTCAGCACGACCTCAATACA
ATTCATTCAAAGAAGCCGATCCGGAGATTTGAGGACTTCAAAGGTGTCAAGCTCCGAGTGCCGGGCGGCA
TGATTGCGGAAGTTTTTGCGGCCGCAGGAGCTTCCACCGTCCTCTTGCCTGGGGGGGAGGTCAACCCCGC
TCTGGAAAGAGGGGTAATAGATTGGAGCCACAACGTCCATATCATGGCCGACAAGCAGAGGAACGGCATC
AAGGCGAACTTCGAGATCCGCCACAGCACCGAGGACGGCGGCGTGCAGCTCGCCTACCACTACCAGCAGA
ACACCCCCATCGGCGACGGCCCCGTGCTGCTGCCCGACAACCACTACCTGAGCACCCAGACCAAACTTAC
GAAAGACCCCAACGAGAAGCGCGATCACATGGTCCTGCTGGAGTACGTGACCGCCGCCGGGATCACTCGC
GGCATGGACGAGCTGTACAAGGGCGGTACCGGAGGGAGAATGGTGAGCAAGGGCGAGGAGCTGTTCACCG
GGGTGGTGCCCATCCTGGTCGAGCTGGACGGCGACGTAAACGGCCACAAGTTCAGCGTGTCCGGCGAGGG
TGAGGGCGATGCCACCTCCGGCAAGCTGTCCCTGAAGTTCATCAGCACCACCGGCAAGCTGCCCGTGCCC
TGGCCCACCCTCGTGACCACCCTGACCTACGGCGTGCAGTGCTTCAGCCGCTACCCCGACCACATGAAGC
AGCACGACTTCTTCAAGTCGGCCATGCCCGAAGGCTACATCCAGGAGCGCACCATCTTCTTCAAGGACGA
CGGCAACTACAAGACCCGCGCCGAGGTGAAGTTCGAGGGCGACACCCTGGTGAACCGCATCGAGCTGAAG
GGCATCGACTTCAAGGAGGACGGCAACATCCTGGGGCATAAGCTGGAGTACAGCTTTAACGATGGTGGTG
CGGCTGATTTTGTTGGGCCTGCAGTAAACTATAACTTGGGGTTCCATCAGGTGGCAAAGTACATCATAAT
GGGGCCTCCAGAGACGCCTGCCATTCATCAACCTGTAGACCTCATGGACTTCACCATAAACCTTAATCGG
TGGCGCAGCCTTCCAAAGCCCCTGCAAGAAAGATTCATCGCGGCGGTTCACGAGTACTCTTGGATTCACT
ACGCAGGCATTCAGAAGGCTAATTTGGAGGCGTGGCCGAAATATCGGCAGGCAGGTGTTGAGGTCATCCG
GCTGAGCAACGAGGATGTTAGAAAATTCAGGCGACTCGCTATTCCCATTTGGTTTAAGTGGGCTAAGATG
GATAACTACTCACGAGAGGCATTCGCGTCTCAACTGGAGTATATGAAAGGTATAGGTTACGTTACGGACG
AGGAATTGAAGGGCTTGGGCCTGTGAAAGCTTGGCTGTTTTGGCGGATGAGAGAAGATTTTCAGCCTGAT
ACAGATTAAATCAGAACGCAGAAGCGGTCTGATAAAACAGAATTTGCCTGGCGGCAGTAGCGCGGTGGTC
CCACCTGACCCCATGCCGAACTCAGAAGTGAAACGCCGTAGCGCCGATGGTAGTGTGGGGTCTCCCCATG
CGAGAGTAGGGAACTGCCAAGCATCAAATAAAACGAAAGGCTCAGTCGAAAGACTGGGCCTTTCGTTTTA
TCTGTTGTTTGTCGGTGAACGCTCTCCTGAGTAGGACAAATCCGCCGGGAGCGGATTTGAACGTTGCGAA
GCAACGGCCCGGAGGGTGGCGGGCAGGACGCCCGCCATAAACTGCCAGGCATCAAATTAAGCAGAAGGCC
ATCCTGACGGATGGCCTTTTTGCGTTTCTACAAACTCTTTTGTTTATTTTTCTAAATACATTCAAATATG
TATCCGCTCATGAGACAATAACCCTGATAAATGCTTCAATAATATTGAAAAAGGAAGAGTATGAGTATTC
AACATTTCCGTGTCGCCCTTATTCCCTTTTTTGCGGCATTTTGCCTTCCTGTTTTTGCTCACCCAGAAAC
GCTGGTGAAAGTAAAAGATGCTGAAGATCAGTTGGGTGCACGAGTGGGTTACATCGAACTGGATCTCAAC
AGCGGTAAGATCCTTGAGAGTTTTCGCCCCGAAGAACGTTTTCCAATGATGAGCACTTTTAAAGTTCTGC
TATGTGGCGCGGTATTATCCCGTGTTGACGCCGGGCAAGAGCAACTCGGTCGCCGCATACACTATTCTCA
GAATGACTTGGTTGAGTACTCACCAGTCACAGAAAAGCATCTTACGGATGGCATGACAGTAAGAGAATTA
TGCAGTGCTGCCATAACCATGAGTGATAACACTGCGGCCAACTTACTTCTGACAACGATCGGAGGACCGA
AGGAGCTAACCGCTTTTTTGCACAACATGGGGGATCATGTAACTCGCCTTGATCGTTGGGAACCGGAGCT
GAATGAAGCCATACCAAACGACGAGCGTGACACCACGATGCCTGTAGCAATGGCAACAACGTTGCGCAAA
CTATTAACTGGCGAACTACTTACTCTAGCTTCCCGGCAACAATTAATAGACTGGATGGAGGCGGATAAAG
TTGCAGGACCACTTCTGCGCTCGGCCCTTCCGGCTGGCTGGTTTATTGCTGATAAATCTGGAGCCGGTGA
GCGTGGGTCTCGCGGTATCATTGCAGCACTGGGGCCAGATGGTAAGCCCTCCCGTATCGTAGTTATCTAC
ACGACGGGGAGTCAGGCAACTATGGATGAACGAAATAGACAGATCGCTGAGATAGGTGCCTCACTGATTA
AGCATTGGTAACTGTCAGACCAAGTTTACTCATATATACTTTAGATTGATTTAAAACTTCATTTTTAATT
TAAAAGGATCTAGGTGAAGATCCTTTTTGATAATCTCATGACCAAAATCCCTTAACGTGAGTTTTCGTTC
CACTGAGCGTCAGACCCCGTAGAAAAGATCAAAGGATCTTCTTGAGATCCTTTTTTTCTGCGCGTAATCT
GCTGCTTGCAAACAAAACAACCACCGCTACCAGCGGTGGTTTGTTTGCCGGATCAAGAGCTACCAACTCT
TTTTCCGAAGGTAACTGGCTTCAGCAGAGCGCAGATACCAAATACTGTCCTTCTAGTGTAGCCGTAGTTA
GGCCACCACTTCAAGAACTCTGTAGCACCGCCTACATACCTCGCTCTGCTAATCCTGTTACCAGTGGCTG
CTGCCAGTGGCGATAAGTCGTGTCTTACCGGGTTGGACTCAAGACGATAGTTACCGGATAAGGCGCAGCG
GTCGGGCTGAACGGGGGGTTCGTGCACACAGCCCAGCTTGGAGCGAACGACCTACACCGAACTGAGATAC
CTACAGCGTGAGCTATGAGAAAGCGCCACGCTTCCCGAAGGGAGAAAGGCGGACAGGTATCCGGTAAGCG
GCAGGGTCGGAACAGGAGAGCGCACGAGGGAGCTTCCAGGGGGAAACGCCTGGTATCTTTATAGTCCTGT
CGGGTTTCGCCACCTCTGACTTGAGCGTCGATTTTTGTGATGCTCGTCAGGGGGGCGGAGCCTATGGAAA
AACGCCAGCAACGCGGCCTTTTTACGGTTCCTGGCCTTTTGCTGGCCTTTTGCTCACATGTTCTTTCCTG
CGTTATCCCCTGATTCTGTGGATAACCGTATTACCGCCTTTGAGTGAGCTGATACCGCTCGCCGCAGCCG
AACGACCGAGCGCAGCGAGTCAGTGAGCGAGGAAGCGGAAGAGCGCCTGATGCGGTATTTTCTCCTTACG
CATCTGTGCGGTATTTCACACCGCATATGGTGCACTCTCAGTACAATCTGCTCTGATGCCGCATAGTTAA
GCCAGTATACACTCCGCTATCGCTACGTGACTGGGTCATGGCTGCGCCCCGACACCCGCCAACACCCGCT
GACGCGCCCTGACGGGCTTGTCTGCTCCCGGCATCCGCTTACAGACAAGCTGTGACCGTCTCCGGGAGCT
GCATGTGTCAGAGGTTTTCACCGTCATCACCGAAACGCGCGAGGCAGCAGATCAATTCGCGCGCGAAGGC
GAAGCGGCATGCATAATGTGCCTGTCAAATGGACGAAGCAGGGATTCTGCAAACCCTATGCTACTCCGTC
AAGCCGTCAATTGTCTGATTCGTTACCAATTATGACAACTTGACGGCTACATCATTCACTTTTTCTTCAC
AACCGGCACGGAACTCGCTCGGGCTGGCCCCGGTGCATTTTTTAAATACCCGCGAGAAATAGAGTTGATC
GTCAAAACCAACATTGCGACCGACGGTGGCGATAGGCATCCGGGTGGTGCTCAAAAGCAGCTTCGCCTGG
CTGATACGTTGGTCCTCGCGCTAGCTTAAGACGCTAATCCCTAACTGCTGGCGGAAAAGATGTGACAGAC
GCGACGGCGACAAGCAAACATGCTGTGCGACGCTGGCGATATCAAAATTGCTGTCTGCCAGGTGATCGCT
GATGTACTGACAAGCCTCGCGTACCCGATTATCCATCGGTGGATGGAGCGACTCGTTAATCGCTTCCATG
CGCCGCAGTAACAATTGCTCAAGCAGATTTATCGCCAGCAGCTCCGAATAGCGCCCTTCCCCTTGCCCGG
CGTTAATGATTTGCCCAAACAGGTCGCTGAAATGCGGCTGGTGCGCTTCATCCGGGCGAAAGAACCCCGT
ATTGGCAAATATTGACGGCCAGTTAAGCCATTCATGCCAGTAGGCGCGCGGACGAAAGTAAACCCACTGG
TGATACCATTCGCGAGCCTCCGGATGACGACCGTAGTGATGAATCTCTCCTGGCGGGAACAGCAAAATAT
CACCCGGTCGGCAAACAAATTCTCGTCCCTGATTTTTCACCACCCCCTGACCGCGAATGGTGAGATTGAG
AATATAACCTTTCATTCCCAGCGGTCGGTCGATAAAAAAATCGAGATAACCGTTGGCCTCAATCGGCGTT
AAACCCGCCACCAGATGGGCATTAAACGAGTATCCCGGCAGCAGGGGATCATTTTGCGCTTCAGCCATAC
TTTTCATACTCCCGCCATTCAGAG
